Addgene plasmid #160029: pI4-MTU-DO-LEU
Purpose: (Empty Backbone) Integrative vector for K. marxianus, targeting integration site I4 described in (Rajkumar et al.,2019). Leucine selection.
Depositing lab: John Morrissey. Depositing organization: University College Cork. Publication: Rational engineering of Kluyveromyces marxianus to create a chassis for the production of aromatic products. Rajkumar AS, Morrissey JP. Microb Cell Fact. 2020 Nov 11;19(1):207. doi: 10.1186/s12934-020-01461-7. PubMed 33176787.
Backbone
  Vector backbone: Constructed from MoClo Yeast Toolkit (Kit # 1000000061) and own yeast homology arms (Addgene plasmids 125033 and 125066)
  Backbone manufacturer: Partially Addgene
  Backbone size (bp): 5656
  Vector type: Yeast Expression ; Kluyveromyces marxianus
  Promoter: n/a
  Selectable markers: LEU2
Growth in bacteria
  Bacterial resistance: Kanamycin, 50 μg/mL
  Growth temperature: 37°C
  Growth strain: DH5alpha
  Copy number: High Copy
Gene/Insert
  Sequencing primers: 5′ tttgctggccttttgctc; 3′ agaatagtctaaagagaagggtc
Terms and licenses: Academic/Nonprofit Terms; Industry Terms: Not Available to Industry
How to cite: pI4-MTU-DO-LEU was a gift from John Morrissey (Addgene plasmid # 160029 ; http://n2t.net/addgene:160029 ; RRID:Addgene_160029)
