[The description below was written by a language model from this plasmid's Addgene catalogue record and pLannotate feature annotations shown in this document.]
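Description:
pI4-MTU-DO-LEU is an empty integrative backbone for the yeast Kluyveromyces marxianus, assembled from MoClo Yeast Toolkit parts together with the depositing lab's own homology arms that target a chromosomal locus designated integration site I4. It carries no yeast origin of replication in the annotated features, consistent with its use as an integrating rather than episomal vector. Stable transformants are obtained by recombination of the arms with the genome. In E. coli it is maintained as a high-copy plasmid through a ColE1/pUC-type origin and selected with kanamycin via the aph(3')-Ia KanR gene. A very short fragment annotated as RSF ori is probably just a partial match at the junction of the sequence. The catalogue lists a backbone size of 5,656 bp, whereas the sequenced record is 6,679 nt; the record does not explain the difference.

Selection in yeast relies on the S. cerevisiae LEU2 gene under its own promoter, which complements leucine auxotrophy in a suitable host. The cloning position is occupied by a superfolder GFP coding sequence followed by the bacterial rrnB T1 and T7Te terminators. This arrangement is typical of the Yeast Toolkit's GFP dropout cassette, which the "DO" in the name may denote, where the reporter is replaced by assembled parts so that correct clones can be recognised as non-fluorescent E. coli colonies. No yeast promoter is supplied for a payload, and the homology arms themselves are not annotated in the feature table, apart from a small fragment matching an S. cerevisiae protein. The associated work concerns engineering K. marxianus as a chassis for producing aromatic compounds, so the vector presumably serves to insert user-built expression cassettes at site I4.
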