Features (pLannotate 1.2.2; 9 found; start..end, strand, type, name):
      1..26      +  rep_origin     RSF ori (fragment): Plasmids containing the RSF 1030 origin of replication can be propagated in E. coli cells that contain additional plasmids with compatible origins.
   1104..1817    +  CDS            superfolder GFP: GFP variant that folds robustly even when fused to poorly folded proteins (Pédelacq et al., 2006)
   1829..1900    +  terminator     rrnB T1 terminator: transcription terminator T1 from the E. coli rrnB gene
   1916..1943    +  terminator     T7Te terminator: phage T7 early transcription terminator
   2178..2255    +  CDS            YO192_YEAST (fragment): Experimental evidence at protein level: Swiss-Prot protein existence level 1. From Saccharomyces cerevisiae (strain ATCC 204508 / S288c) (Baker's yeast).
   2395..2802    +  promoter       LEU2 promoter: S. cerevisiae LEU2
   2803..3894    +  CDS            LEU2: LEU3_YEAST - Experimental evidence at protein level: Swiss-Prot protein existence level 1. Catalyzes the oxidation of 3-carboxy-2-hydroxy-4- methylpentanoate (3-isopropylmalate) to 3-carboxy-4-methyl-2- oxopentanoate. The product decarboxylates to 4-methyl-2 oxopentanoate. From Saccharomyces cerevisiae (strain ATCC 204508 / S288c) (Baker's yeast).
   4978..5793    -  CDS            KanR: aminoglycoside phosphotransferase; aph(3')-Ia; confers resistance to kanamycin in bacteria or G418 (Geneticin®) in eukaryotes
   6018..6606    +  rep_origin     ori: high-copy-number ColE1/pMB1/pBR322/pUC origin of replication
>Addgene plasmid #160029 | pI4-MTU-DO-LEU | addgene full sequence | sequence record 318043 | Addgene NGS Result
TATCCCCTGATTCTGTGGATAACCGTGCGGCCGCCCCTTTCAGGCGCGCCGGTGTTGCATTAGTATCGCC
GTGGATGAAGATGAAGGTGGAATAGACGTTACCCATAGATACCCGAATGAGTATCTGATTGAGGATTTTT
GACTTACTTACTTCTTCGAGATACACTACTCTGCCGAAATTTCGGACTGGAATGCGTCAAAGTGAATCCA
CTTTGCAGGAAAACGCAGGAAAAACGGATTCGAAAACGCAACAAAAAAAAAAAAATTATACATAATAAAA
TTTGAATCAAAGCAACAAGTTCACGAATCCATTAAAGCAGTCAGAATCCAGGAAAAAAAAGAAACAGAGC
CAGAAAAAAGGCAGCAACGAATCACAACCACAGCGTATTGCGTCAGTGGAAATTAATTACCTTGGTATTT
CCAATGCTGTGTACAACCAAAATTTCCACATAGTTAGTTGATTCGCATTTCCCTGGTAACCGCCCTCGGC
AACCTCCCTCGGAAACTTCCCTCCAGAGTAACTTCCCCCAGAGTTATAGAGATATAGAGTTATAGTAGAG
ATATAGAGCTATAGATAGATTGATTCTTGTTGTAGCATTTATTCCGTTAAACTTCTGCGGCTAATTTTGC
CTAGCTTGGCCTTTTTTTTTTGTTTTTCGAGCTTTCAAAGACAAATGGACATTCTTACATAATATATTAT
CATATACACCGAGATCGGTGGGTCAGAGCCTGTAGGGATGGACATTTTCCTTCTAGACTCGCCTTCCAGA
CCTTTTTTTGGTTTGTTTCTCTCTCCGTGGAACTCGCTTTCTTTTTCGCCGGTGATCTCGAAACGTAATC
GATATGTATTCCATTCCATTCGCTATTTTTTTTGTTCCATAAACCATGTTCTTATGAACAGAATTCGCAT
CTAGACTGATGAGACGAACGTGAGACCGAAAGTGAAACGTGATTTCATGCGTCATTTTGAACATTTTGTA
AATCTTATTTAATAATGTGTGCGGCAATTCACATTTAATTTATGAATGTTTTCTTAACATCGCGGCAACT
CAAGAAACGGCAGGTTCGGATCTTAGCTACTAGAGAAAGAGGAGAAATACTAGATGCGTAAAGGCGAAGA
GCTGTTCACTGGTGTCGTCCCTATTCTGGTGGAACTGGATGGTGATGTCAACGGTCATAAGTTTTCCGTG
CGTGGCGAGGGTGAAGGTGACGCAACTAATGGTAAACTGACGCTGAAGTTCATCTGTACTACTGGTAAAC
TGCCGGTTCCTTGGCCGACTCTGGTAACGACGCTGACTTATGGTGTTCAGTGCTTTGCTCGTTATCCGGA
CCATATGAAGCAGCATGACTTCTTCAAGTCCGCCATGCCGGAAGGCTATGTGCAGGAACGCACGATTTCC
TTTAAGGATGACGGCACGTACAAAACGCGTGCGGAAGTGAAATTTGAAGGCGATACCCTGGTAAACCGCA
TTGAGCTGAAAGGCATTGACTTTAAAGAGGACGGCAATATCCTGGGCCATAAGCTGGAATACAATTTTAA
CAGCCACAATGTTTACATCACCGCCGATAAACAAAAAAATGGCATTAAAGCGAATTTTAAAATTCGCCAC
AACGTGGAGGATGGCAGCGTGCAGCTGGCTGATCACTACCAGCAAAACACTCCAATCGGTGATGGTCCTG
TTCTGCTGCCAGACAATCACTATCTGAGCACGCAAAGCGTTCTGTCTAAAGATCCGAACGAGAAACGCGA
TCATATGGTTCTGCTGGAGTTCGTAACCGCAGCGGGCATCACGCATGGTATGGATGAACTGTACAAATGA
CCAGGCATCAAATAAAACGAAAGGCTCAGTCGAAAGACTGGGCCTTTCGTTTTATCTGTTGTTTGTCGGT
GAACGCTCTCTACTAGAGTCACACTGGCTCACCTTCGGGTGGGCCTTTCTGCGTTTATAGGTCTCAGCTG
GAAATCTGCTCGTCAGTGGTGCTCACACTGACGAATCATGTACAGATCATACCGATGACTGCCTGGCGAC
TCACAACTAAGCAAGACAGCCGGAACCAGCGCCGGCGAACACCACTGCATATATGGCATATCACAACAGT
CCACGTCTCAAGCAGTTACAGAGATGTTACGAACCACTAGTGCACTGCAGTACATCGAGGAGAACTTCTA
GTATATCTACATACCTAATATTATTGCCTTATTAAAAATGGAATCCCAACAATTACATCAAAATCCACAT
TCTCTTCAAAATCAATTGTCCTGTACTTCCTTGTTCATGTGTGTTCAAAAACGTTATATTTATAGGATAA
TTATACTCTATTTCTCAACAAGTAATTGGTTGTTTGGCCGAGCGGTCTAAGGCGCCTGATTCAAGAAATA
TCTTGACCGCAGTTAACTGTGGGAATACTCAGGTATCGTAAGATGCAAGAGTTCGAATCTCTTAGCAACC
ATTATTTTTTTCCTCAACATAACGAGAACACACAGGGGCGCTATCGCACAGAATCAAATTCGATGACTGG
AAATTTTTTGTTAATTTCAGAGGTCGCCTGACGCATATACCTTTTTCAACTGAAAAATTGGGAGAAAAAG
GAAAGGTGAGAGCGCCGGAACCGGCTTTTCATATAGAATAGAGAAGCGTTCATGACTAAATGCTTGCATC
ACAATACTTGAAGTTGACAATATTATTTAAGGACCTATTGTTTTTTCCAATAGGTGGTTAGCAATCGTCT
TACTTTCTAACTTTTCTTACCTTTTACATTTCAGCAATATATATATATATATTTCAAGGATATACCATTC
TAATGTCTGCCCCTAAGAAGATCGTCGTTTTGCCAGGTGACCACGTTGGTCAAGAAATCACAGCCGAAGC
CATTAAGGTTCTTAAAGCTATTTCTGATGTTCGTTCCAATGTCAAGTTCGATTTCGAAAATCATTTAATT
GGTGGTGCTGCTATCGATGCTACAGGTGTTCCACTTCCAGATGAGGCGCTGGAAGCCTCCAAGAAGGCTG
ATGCCGTTTTGTTAGGTGCTGTGGGTGGTCCTAAATGGGGAACCGGTAGTGTTAGACCTGAACAAGGTTT
ACTAAAAATCCGTAAAGAACTTCAATTGTACGCCAACTTAAGACCATGTAACTTTGCATCCGACTCTCTT
TTAGACTTATCTCCAATCAAGCCACAATTTGCTAAAGGTACTGACTTCGTTGTTGTCAGAGAATTAGTGG
GAGGTATTTACTTTGGTAAGAGAAAGGAGGACGATGGTGATGGTGTCGCTTGGGATAGTGAACAATACAC
CGTTCCAGAAGTGCAAAGAATCACAAGAATGGCCGCTTTCATGGCCCTACAACATGAGCCACCATTGCCT
ATTTGGTCCTTGGATAAAGCTAATGTTTTGGCCTCTTCAAGATTATGGAGAAAAACTGTGGAGGAAACCA
TCAAGAACGAATTTCCTACATTGAAGGTTCAACATCAATTGATTGATTCTGCCGCCATGATCCTAGTTAA
GAACCCAACCCACCTAAATGGTATTATAATCACCAGCAACATGTTTGGTGATATCATCTCCGATGAAGCC
TCCGTTATCCCAGGTTCCTTGGGTTTGTTGCCATCTGCGTCCTTGGCCTCTTTGCCAGACAAGAACACCG
CATTTGGTTTGTACGAACCATGCCACGGTTCTGCTCCAGATTTGCCAAAGAATAAGGTCAACCCTATCGC
CACTATCTTGTCTGCTGCAATGATGTTGAAATTGTCATTGAACTTGCCTGAAGAAGGTAAGGCCATTGAA
GATGCAGTTAAAAAGGTTTTGGATGCAGGTATCAGAACTGGTGATTTAGGTGGTTCCAACAGTACCACCG
AAGTCGGTGATGCTGTCGCCGAAGAAGTTAAGAAAATCCTTGCTTAACCTGGAGGACCCTTCTCTTTAGA
CTATTCTACTCTTATGCACGTAAAAAATTCTAGGAAATATGTATTAACTAGGAGTAAAATAACCGGCTAG
TGGCATTCATATAGCCGTCTGTTTACATCTACATCACACATTTCGAGTGTATATCTCGCAACGTTGGCGT
TAAATAGGCAGGAGTTTCACAATGGAGGGAGTGAAATCTAAAAGTGGAAAAAAAAAGGGGAGGCGAAAAA
CAAAAAAAAAAAAAAGAACGAACCGAACTATGTCCACAGGAGCAGAAGCAGAAGCTGCGGCAGCAGCTTC
TGCGGCTTTGAAAGAGGAAACGCGTAGATGAAAGAATGATCCAAGCCCGGCTTTCCCTCTGTGCGCGGAT
TGTTATTTTTTTAGACTTATTTCTATGTTTGTTTTGGACCTAATATAACTTAGTCATGAATCCTGGTTGA
CTCGCGCGCATCTTTTTCCACTCTGCGATGATTCACAGTGCAGCGTGCAGCTCAGCTCCAGCAGCAGTAC
CAGCGGCAGCTCCAACAGTGGAGCCTTCCTTTCACGAACGGAATAGAAACAGGAAGGAAAAAAATAGACC
AACAAGAGGACCCATCCGCGACTTCTAATTTTTGGCGCATGAACCGCGCTGTTCTACCCGCCCGTCCGTC
CTCATCCCTCCCCCCCAGGAAAACAGGAAATTGGGAAACCTAGGTGCGTGCATTTTCGTTTTGGGCGATG
ATTGACAATGAGACTTAGTCCGCTTGGTTGGGTTTCGTTTCAAAAACAAGGTTTGGAAGAAGATCTTGGG
AGAGAAAGACCGAGAGATCTTGACCAGGGCGAAGACGACCAGTAGCTTTTGGTATAGCCGGGATAAGCTT
CAGGCACCCTAGGGTTGTATAAGAGTTGTATGCAAGGATGTGCGCAAGGGTTTCTGAAGCAGGATGGAAA
TGTGGTGTGTTTTTTTGTAGAGCAATTGCCTTAAAGTCGGGGATTACGCCGAGACAGCAGCTTGACGGTT
CCGTGGTAATATGTGTCCGGCAACTTGGCGCGCCTCAGCCGAGCGGCCGCGTGTTACAACCAATTAACCA
ATTCTGATTAGAAAAACTCATCGAGCATCAAATGAAACTGCAATTTATTCATATCAGGATTATCAATACC
ATATTTTTGAAAAAGCCGTTTCTGTAATGAAGGAGAAAACTCACCGAGGCAGTTCCATAGGATGGCAAGA
TCCTGGTATCGGTCTGCGATTCCGACTCGTCCAACATCAATACAACCTATTAATTTCCCCTCGTCAAAAA
TAAGGTTATCAAGTGAGAAATCACCATGAGTGACGACTGAATCCGGTGAGAATGGCAAAAGCTTATGCAT
TTCTTTCCAGACTTGTTCAACAGGCCAGCCATTACGCTCGTCATCAAAATCACTCGCATCAACCAAACCG
TTATTCATTCGTGATTGCGCCTGAGCGAGGCGAAATACGCGATCGCTGTTAAAAGGACAATTACAAACAG
GAATCGAATGCAACCGGCGCAGGAACACTGCCAGCGCATCAACAATATTTTCACCTGAATCAGGATATTC
TTCTAATACCTGGAATGCTGTTTTCCCGGGGATCGCAGTGGTGAGTAACCATGCATCATCAGGAGTACGG
ATAAAATGCTTGATGGTCGGAAGAGGCATAAATTCCGTCAGCCAGTTTAGTCTGACCATCTCATCTGTAA
CATCATTGGCAACGCTACCTTTGCCATGTTTCAGAAACAACTCTGGCGCATCGGGCTTCCCATACAATCG
ATAGATTGTCGCACCTGATTGCCCGACATTATCGCGAGCCCATTTATACCCATATAAATCAGCATCCATG
TTGGAATTTAATCGCGGCCTGGAGCAAGACGTTTCCCGTTGAATATGGCTCATAACACCCCTTGTATTAC
TGTTTATGTAAGCAGACAGTTTTATTGTTCATGATGATATATTTTTATCTTGTGCAATGTAACATCAGAG
ATTTTGAGACACAACGTGGCTTTGTTGAATAAATCGAACTTTTGCTGAGTTGAAGGATCAGTCATGACCA
AAATCCCTTAACGTGAGTTTTCGTTCCACTGAGCGTCAGACCCCGTAGAAAAGATCAAAGGATCTTCTTG
AGATCCTTTTTTTCTGCGCGTAATCTGCTGCTTGCAAACAAAAAAACCACCGCTACCAGCGGTGGTTTGT
TTGCCGGATCAAGAGCTACCAACTCTTTTTCCGAAGGTAACTGGCTTCAGCAGAGCGCAGATACCAAATA
CTGTTCTTCTAGTGTAGCCGTAGTTAGGCCACCACTTCAAGAACTCTGTAGCACCGCCTACATACCTCGC
TCTGCTAATCCTGTTACCAGTGGCTGCTGCCAGTGGCGATAAGTCGTGTCTTACCGGGTTGGACTCAAGA
CGATAGTTACCGGATAAGGCGCAGCGGTCGGGCTGAACGGGGGGTTCGTGCACACAGCCCAGCTTGGAGC
GAACGACCTACACCGAACTGAGATACCTACAGCGTGAGCTATGAGAAAGCGCCACGCTTCCCGAAGGGAG
AAAGGCGGACAGGTATCCGGTAAGCGGCAGGGTCGGAACAGGAGAGCGCACGAGGGAGCTTCCAGGGGGA
AACGCCTGGTATCTTTATAGTCCTGTCGGGTTTCGCCACCTCTGACTTGAGCGTCGATTTTTGTGATGCT
CGTCAGGGGGGCGGAGCCTATGGAAAAACGCCAGCAACGCGGCCTTTTTACGGTTCCTGGCCTTTTGCTG
GCCTTTTGCTCACATGTTCTTTCCTGCGT
